Addgene plasmid #220999: Src(YF)-SsrA(Y7I)-mCer3
Purpose: this is microTag (Y7I mutation in SsrA)-Src(Y529F) with mCerulean3 at C-terminal
Depositing lab: Klaus Hahn. Depositing organization: University of North Carolina at Chapel Hill. Publication: Biosensors based on peptide exposure show single molecule conformations in live cells. Liu B, Stone OJ, Pablo M, Herron JC, Nogueira AT, Dagliyan O, Grimm JB, Lavis LD, Elston TC, Hahn KM. Cell. 2021 Oct 28;184(22):5670-5685.e23. doi: 10.1016/j.cell.2021.09.026. Epub 2021 Oct 11. PubMed 34637702.
Backbone
  Vector backbone: pEGFP
  Vector type: Mammalian Expression
Growth in bacteria
  Bacterial resistance: Kanamycin, 50 μg/mL
  Growth temperature: 37°C
  Growth strain: DH5alpha
  Copy number: High Copy
Gene/Insert
  Gene/Insert name: Src, SsrA, mCerulean3
  Species: M. musculus (mouse)
  Mutation: Y529F in Src, Y7I in SsrA
  Entrez Gene: Src (a.k.a. pp60c-src)
  Promoter: CMV
  Tag / fusion protein: mCerulean3 (C terminal on insert)
  Cloning method: Gibson Cloning
  Sequencing primers: 5′ CGCAAATGGGCGGTAGGCGTG
Terms and licenses: Academic/Nonprofit Terms; Industry Terms: Not Available to Industry
How to cite: Src(YF)-SsrA(Y7I)-mCer3 was a gift from Klaus Hahn (Addgene plasmid # 220999 ; http://n2t.net/addgene:220999 ; RRID:Addgene_220999)
