[The description below was written by a language model from this plasmid's Addgene catalogue record and pLannotate feature annotations shown in this document.]
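Description:
Src(YF)-SsrA(Y7I)-mCer3 is a 6.3 kb mammalian expression plasmid built on a pEGFP-type backbone. It replicates at high copy in E. coli from a ColE1/pUC-family origin and is selected with kanamycin. The NeoR/KanR (aph(3')-II) gene sits downstream of tandem bacterial (AmpR) and SV40 early promoters and ends at an HSV TK polyadenylation signal, so the same marker can also confer G418 resistance in mammalian cells. An f1 origin is present as well. Short matches to ble, the bGH poly(A) signal and SV40 large T antigen are annotated only as fragments and appear to be backbone remnants rather than functional parts.

The payload is a single fusion open reading frame driven by the CMV immediate-early enhancer and promoter and terminated by the SV40 poly(A) signal. It encodes mouse Src, a non-receptor tyrosine kinase, carrying the Y529F substitution. This change removes the C-terminal regulatory tyrosine and is generally understood to favour the open, active conformation. mCerulean3, a monomeric cyan fluorescent protein, is fused at the C terminus. According to the record, the construct also carries an SsrA peptide with a Y7I mutation, which the depositor calls the "microTag". The feature table does not annotate this peptide separately, so its exact position within the fusion cannot be confirmed from the annotations.

The associated publication concerns biosensors based on peptide exposure that report protein conformation in live cells, including at the single-molecule level. In that context, this plasmid presumably provides a tagged, fluorescently labelled Src mutant for such imaging experiments. The record does not spell out the specific role of the Y7I variant.
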