Features (pLannotate 1.2.2; 14 found; start..end, strand, type, name):
    122..916     +  CDS            NeoR/KanR: aminoglycoside phosphotransferase from Tn5; aph(3')-II (or nptII); confers resistance to neomycin, kanamycin, and G418 (Geneticin®)
    937..1089    +  CDS            ble (fragment): BLE_KLEPN - Experimental evidence at protein level: Swiss-Prot protein existence level 1. Binding protein with a strong affinity to the bleomycin family of antibiotics. Binds to CL990; an antimitotic-antibiotic compound. From Klebsiella pneumoniae.
   1148..1195    +  polyA_signal   HSV TK poly(A) signal: herpes simplex virus thymidine kinase polyadenylation signal (Cole and Stacy, 1985)
   1286..1302    -  polyA_signal   bGH poly(A) signal (fragment): bovine growth hormone polyadenylation signal
   1524..2112    +  rep_origin     ori: high-copy-number ColE1/pMB1/pBR322/pUC origin of replication
   2287..2590    +  enhancer       CMV enhancer: human cytomegalovirus immediate early enhancer
   2591..2794    +  promoter       CMV promoter: human cytomegalovirus (CMV) immediate early promoter
   2837..4438    +  CDS            Src: SRC_MOUSE - Experimental evidence at protein level: Swiss-Prot protein existence level 1. Non-receptor protein tyrosine kinase which is activated following engagement of many different classes of cellular receptors including immune response receptors, integrins and other adhesion receptors, receptor protein tyrosine kinases, G protein-coupled receptors as well as cytokine receptors. Participates in signaling pathways that control a diverse spectrum of biological activities including gene transcription, immune response, cell adhesion, cell cycle progression, apoptosis, migration, and transforma
   4484..5197    +  CDS            mCerulean3: mCerulean3 is a basic (constitutively fluorescent) cyan fluorescent protein published in 2011, derived from Aequorea victoria. It is reported to be a somewhat slowly-maturing monomer with very low acid sensitivity.
   5222..5305    +  CDS            large T antigen (fragment): large T antigen from SV40 (simian virus 40)
   5328..5449    +  polyA_signal   SV40 poly(A) signal: SV40 polyadenylation signal
   5483..5911    -  rep_origin     f1 ori (sequence partly withheld): f1 bacteriophage origin of replication; arrow indicates direction of (+) strand synthesis
   5938..6042    +  promoter       AmpR promoter: bla
   6044..87      +  promoter       SV40 promoter (across the origin): SV40 enhancer and early promoter
>Addgene plasmid #220999 | Src(YF)-SsrA(Y7I)-mCer3 | addgene full sequence | sequence record 436039 | Addgene NGS Result
ATTTATGCAGAGGCCGAGGCCGCCTCGGCCTCTGAGCTATTCCAGAAGTAGTGAGGAGGCTTTTTTGGAG
GCCTAGGCTTTTGCAAAGATCGATCAAGAGACAGGATGAGGATCGTTTCGCATGATTGAACAAGATGGAT
TGCACGCAGGTTCTCCGGCCGCTTGGGTGGAGAGGCTATTCGGCTATGACTGGGCACAACAGACAATCGG
CTGCTCTGATGCCGCCGTGTTCCGGCTGTCAGCGCAGGGGCGCCCGGTTCTTTTTGTCAAGACCGACCTG
TCCGGTGCCCTGAATGAACTGCAAGACGAGGCAGCGCGGCTATCGTGGCTGGCCACGACGGGCGTTCCTT
GCGCAGCTGTGCTCGACGTTGTCACTGAAGCGGGAAGGGACTGGCTGCTATTGGGCGAAGTGCCGGGGCA
GGATCTCCTGTCATCTCACCTTGCTCCTGCCGAGAAAGTATCCATCATGGCTGATGCAATGCGGCGGCTG
CATACGCTTGATCCGGCTACCTGCCCATTCGACCACCAAGCGAAACATCGCATCGAGCGAGCACGTACTC
GGATGGAAGCCGGTCTTGTCGATCAGGATGATCTGGACGAAGAGCATCAGGGGCTCGCGCCAGCCGAACT
GTTCGCCAGGCTCAAGGCGAGCATGCCCGACGGCGAGGATCTCGTCGTGACCCATGGCGATGCCTGCTTG
CCGAATATCATGGTGGAAAATGGCCGCTTTTCTGGATTCATCGACTGTGGCCGGCTGGGTGTGGCGGACC
GCTATCAGGACATAGCGTTGGCTACCCGTGATATTGCTGAAGAGCTTGGCGGCGAATGGGCTGACCGCTT
CCTCGTGCTTTACGGTATCGCCGCTCCCGATTCGCAGCGCATCGCCTTCTATCGCCTTCTTGACGAGTTC
TTCTGAGCGGGACTCTGGGGTTCGAAATGACCGACCAAGCGACGCCCAACCTGCCATCACGAGATTTCGA
TTCCACCGCCGCCTTCTATGAAAGGTTGGGCTTCGGAATCGTTTTCCGGGACGCCGGCTGGATGATCCTC
CAGCGCGGGGATCTCATGCTGGAGTTCTTCGCCCACCCTAGGGGGAGGCTAACTGAAACACGGAAGGAGA
CAATACCGGAAGGAACCCGCGCTATGACGGCAATAAAAAGACAGAATAAAACGCACGGTGTTGGGTCGTT
TGTTCATAAACGCGGGGTTCGGTCCCAGGGCTGGCACTCTGTCGATACCCCACCGAGACCCCATTGGGGC
CAATACGCCCGCGTTTCTTCCTTTTCCCCACCCCACCCCCCAAGTTCGGGTGAAGGCCCAGGGCTCGCAG
CCAACGTCGGGGCGGCAGGCCCTGCCATAGCCTCAGGTTACTCATATATACTTTAGATTGATTTAAAACT
TCATTTTTAATTTAAAAGGATCTAGGTGAAGATCCTTTTTGATAATCTCATGACCAAAATCCCTTAACGT
GAGTTTTCGTTCCACTGAGCGTCAGACCCCGTAGAAAAGATCAAAGGATCTTCTTGAGATCCTTTTTTTC
TGCGCGTAATCTGCTGCTTGCAAACAAAAAAACCACCGCTACCAGCGGTGGTTTGTTTGCCGGATCAAGA
GCTACCAACTCTTTTTCCGAAGGTAACTGGCTTCAGCAGAGCGCAGATACCAAATACTGTTCTTCTAGTG
TAGCCGTAGTTAGGCCACCACTTCAAGAACTCTGTAGCACCGCCTACATACCTCGCTCTGCTAATCCTGT
TACCAGTGGCTGCTGCCAGTGGCGATAAGTCGTGTCTTACCGGGTTGGACTCAAGACGATAGTTACCGGA
TAAGGCGCAGCGGTCGGGCTGAACGGGGGGTTCGTGCACACAGCCCAGCTTGGAGCGAACGACCTACACC
GAACTGAGATACCTACAGCGTGAGCTATGAGAAAGCGCCACGCTTCCCGAAGGGAGAAAGGCGGACAGGT
ATCCGGTAAGCGGCAGGGTCGGAACAGGAGAGCGCACGAGGGAGCTTCCAGGGGGAAACGCCTGGTATCT
TTATAGTCCTGTCGGGTTTCGCCACCTCTGACTTGAGCGTCGATTTTTGTGATGCTCGTCAGGGGGGCGG
AGCCTATGGAAAAACGCCAGCAACGCGGCCTTTTTACGGTTCCTGGCCTTTTGCTGGCCTTTTGCTCACA
TGTTCTTTCCTGCGTTATCCCCTGATTCTGTGGATAACCGTATTACCGCCATGCATTAGTTATTAATAGT
AATCAATTACGGGGTCATTAGTTCATAGCCCATATATGGAGTTCCGCGTTACATAACTTACGGTAAATGG
CCCGCCTGGCTGACCGCCCAACGACCCCCGCCCATTGACGTCAATAATGACGTATGTTCCCATAGTAACG
CCAATAGGGACTTTCCATTGACGTCAATGGGTGGAGTATTTACGGTAAACTGCCCACTTGGCAGTACATC
AAGTGTATCATATGCCAAGTACGCCCCCTATTGACGTCAATGACGGTAAATGGCCCGCCTGGCATTATGC
CCAGTACATGACCTTATGGGACTTTCCTACTTGGCAGTACATCTACGTATTAGTCATCGCTATTACCATG
GTGATGCGGTTTTGGCAGTACATCAATGGGCGTGGATAGCGGTTTGACTCACGGGGATTTCCAAGTCTCC
ACCCCATTGACGTCAATGGGAGTTTGTTTTGGCACCAAAATCAACGGGACTTTCCAAAATGTCGTAACAA
CTCCGCCCCATTGACGCAAATGGGCGGTAGGCGTGTACGGTGGGAGGTCTATATAAGCAGAGCTGGTTTA
GTGAACCGTCAGATCCGCTAGCTTAATTAAGCCACCATGGGCAGCAACAAGAGCAAGCCCAAGGACGCCA
GCCAGCGGCGCCGCAGCCTGGAGCCCTCGGAAAACGTGCACGGGGCAGGGGGCGCCTTCCCGGCCTCACA
GACACCGAGCAAGCCCGCCTCCGCCGACGGCCACCGCGGGCCCAGCGCCGCCTTCGTGCCGCCCGCGGCC
GAGCCCAAGCTCTTCGGAGGCTTCAACTCCTCGGACACCGTCACCTCCCCGCAGAGGGCGGGGCCTCTGG
CAGGTGGGGTGACCACCTTTGTGGCCCTCTATGACTATGAGTCACGGACAGAGACTGACCTGTCCTTCAA
GAAAGGGGAGCGGCTGCAGATTGTTAACAACACGGAGGGAGACTGGTGGCTGGCACACTCGCTGAGCACG
GGACAGACCGGTTACATCCCCAGCAACTATGTGGCGCCCTCCGACTCCATCCAGGCTGAGGAGTGGTACT
TTGGCAAGATCACTAGACGGGAATCAGAGCGGCTGCTGCTCAACGCCGAGAACCCGAGAGGGACCTTCCT
CGTGAGGGAGAGTGAGACCACAAAAGGTGCCTACTGCCTCTCTGTATCCGACTTCGACAATGCCAAGGGC
CTAAATGTGAAACACTACAAGATCCGCAAGCTGGACAGCGGCGGTTTCTACATCACCTCCCGCACCCAGT
TCAACAGCCTGCAGCAGCTCGTGGCTTACTACTCCAAACATGCTGATGGCCTGTGTCACCGCCTCACTAC
CGTATGTCCCACATCCAAGCCTCAGACCCAGGGATTGGCCAAGGATGCGTGGGAGATCCCCCGGGAGTCC
CTGCGGCTGGAGGTCAAGCTGGGCCAGGGTTGCTTCGGAGAGGTGTGGATGGGGACCTGGAACGGCACCA
CGAGGGTTGCCATCAAAACTCTGAAGCCAGGCACCATGTCCCCAGAGGCCTTCCTGCAGGAGGCCCAAGT
CATGAAGAAACTTAGGCACGAGAAACTGGTGCAGCTGTATGCTGTGGTGTCGGAAGAACCCATTTACATT
GTGACAGAGTACATGAACAAGGGGAGTCTGCTGGACTTTCTCAAGGGGGAAACGGGCAAATATTTGCGGC
TACCCCAGCTGGTGGACATGTCTGCTCAGATCGCTTCAGGCATGGCCTATGTGGAGCGGATGAACTATGT
GCACCGGGACCTTCGAGCCGCCAATATCCTAGTAGGGGAGAACCTGGTGTGCAAAGTGGCCGACTTTGGG
TTGGCCCGGCTCATAGAAGACAACGAATACACAGCCCGGCAAGGTGCCAAATTCCCCATCAAGTGGACCG
CCCCTGAAGCTGCTCTGTACGGCAGGTTCACCATCAAGTCGGATGTGTGGTCCTTTGGGATTCTGCTGAC
CGAGCTCACCACTAAGGGAAGAGTGCCCTATCCTGGGATGGTGAACCGTGAGGTTCTGGACCAGGTGGAG
CGGGGCTACCGGATGCCTTGTCCCCCCGAGTGCCCCGAGTCCCTGCATGACCTTATGTGCCAGTGCTGGC
GGAAGGAGCCCGAGGAGCGGCCCACCTTCGAGTACCTGCAGGCCTTCCTGGAAGACTACTTTACGTCCAC
TGAGCCACAGTTCCAGCCCGGGGAGAACGCTGCAAATGATGAAAACATCCTAGGCGGACCAGGGAAGCTT
AGCGTGAGCAAGGGCGAGGAGCTGTTCACCGGGGTGGTGCCCATCCTGGTCGAGCTGGACGGCGACGTAA
ACGGCCACAAGTTCAGCGTGTCCGGCGAGGGCGAGGGCGATGCCACCTACGGCAAGCTGACCCTGAAGTT
CATCTGCACCACCGGCAAGCTGCCCGTGCCCTGGCCCACCCTCGTGACCACCCTGTCCTGGGGCGTGCAG
TGCTTCGCCCGCTACCCCGACCACATGAAGCAGCACGACTTCTTCAAGTCCGCCATGCCCGAAGGCTACG
TCCAGGAGCGCACCATCTTCTTCAAGGACGACGGCAACTACAAGACCCGCGCCGAGGTGAAGTTCGAGGG
CGACACCCTGGTGAACCGCATCGAGCTGAAGGGCATCGACTTCAAGGAGGACGGCAACATCCTGGGGCAC
AAGCTGGAGTACAACGCCATCCACGGCAACGTCTATATCACCGCCGACAAGCAGAAGAACGGCATCAAGG
CCAACTTCGGCCTCAACTGCAACATCGAGGACGGCAGCGTGCAGCTCGCCGACCACTACCAGCAGAACAC
CCCCATCGGCGACGGCCCCGTGCTGCTGCCCGACAACCACTACCTGAGCACCCAGTCCAAGCTGAGCAAA
GACCCCAACGAGAAGCGCGATCACATGGTCCTGCTGGAGTTCGTGACCGCCGCCGGGATCACTCTCGGCA
TGGACGAGCTGTACAAGGAATTCTAAGCGGCCGCGACTCTAGATCATAATCAGCCATACCACATTTGTAG
AGGTTTTACTTGCTTTAAAAAACCTCCCACACCTCCCCCTGAACCTGAAACATAAAATGAATGCAATTGT
TGTTGTTAACTTGTTTATTGCAGCTTATAATGGTTACAAATAAAGCAATAGCATCACAAATTTCACAAAT
AAAGCATTTTTTTCACTGCATTCTAGTTGTGGTTTGTCCAAACTCATCAATGTATCTTAAGGCGTAAATT
GTAAGCGTTAATATTTTGTTAAAATTCGCGTTAAATTTTTGTTAAATCAGCTCATTTTTTAACCAATAGG
CCGAAATCGGCAAAATCCCTTATAAATCAAAAGAATAGACCGAGATAGGGT
[37 nt withheld, positions 5582-5618]
AAAGAACGTGGACTCCAACGTCAAAGG
[49 nt withheld, positions 5646-5694]
T
[91 nt withheld, positions 5696-5786]
G
[124 nt withheld, positions 5788-5911]
CAGGTGGCACTTTTCGGGGAAATGTGCGCGGAACCCCTATTTGTTTATTTTTCTAAATACATTCAAATAT
GTATCCGCTCATGAGACAATAACCCTGATAAATGCTTCAATAATATTGAAAAAGGAAGAGTCCTGAGGCG
GAAAGAACCAGCTGTGGAATGTGTGTCAGTTAGGGTGTGGAAAGTCCCCAGGCTCCCCAGCAGGCAGAAG
TATGCAAAGCATGCATCTCAATTAGTCAGCAACCAGGTGTGGAAAGTCCCCAGGCTCCCCAGCAGGCAGA
AGTATGCAAAGCATGCATCTCAATTAGTCAGCAACCATAGTCCCGCCCCTAACTCCGCCCATCCCGCCCC
TAACTCCGCCCAGTTCCGCCCATTCTCCGCCCCATGGCTGACTAATTTTTTTT
